>Addgene plasmid #170984 | pUCSh2-2300 | addgene full sequence | sequence record 345120 | Addgene NGS Result
CTTTCAACCCATTTAGGGTTCCCCCTTGATCGGGGGTGATTCAGTAGCCACTACAGCAGTACATCCGCGC
CCTTATTGCTGGGAGCGCACCTATCCTGTCTATTGACAGCAGCATCAGGGTGAGCAGCTACCAGGGTCAG
AAAGCAAGACTGTATTTATACAGTCAAACTAACCCTCATTTAACAAAATTCAGAGGCTGCAAGCAGCATG
AATTGCGGCGCTATTAATATGCTAGCATTATACCTAGGACTGAGCTAGCTGTCAGGGTCTCTCTAGTAGA
GAGCGTTCACCGACAAACAACAGATAAAACGAAAGGCCCAGTCTTTCGACTGAGCCTTTCGTTTTATTTG
ATGCCTGGAGATCCTTACCAGGTGGCACTTTTCGGGGAAATGTGCGCGGAACCCCTATTTGTTTATTTTT
CTAAATACATTCAAATATGTATCCGCTCATGAGACAATAACCCTGATAAATGCTTCAATAATATTGAAAA
AGGAAGAGTATGAGTATTCAACATTTCCGTGTCGCCCTTATTCCCTTTTTTGCGGCATTTTGCCTTCCTG
TTTTTGCTCACCCAGAAACGCTGGTGAAAGTAAAAGATGCTGAAGATCAGTTGGGTGCACGAGTGGGTTA
CATCGAACTGGATCTCAACAGCGGTAAGATCCTTGAGAGTTTTCGCCCCGAAGAACGTTTTCCAATGATG
AGCACTTTTAAAGTTCTGCTATGTGGCGCGGTATTATCCCGTATTGACGCCGGGCAAGAGCAACTCGGTC
GCCGCATACACTATTCTCAGAATGACTTGGTTGAGTACTCACCAGTCACAGAAAAGCATCTTACGGATGG
CATGACAGTAAGAGAATTATGCAGTGCTGCCATAACCATGAGTGATAACACTGCGGCCAACTTACTTCTG
ACAACGATCGGAGGACCGAAGGAGCTAACCGCTTTTTTGCACAACATGGGGGATCATGTAACTCGCCTTG
ATCGTTGGGAACCGGAGCTGAATGAAGCCATACCAAACGACGAGCGTGACACCACGATGCCTGTAGCAAT
GGCAACAACGTTGCGCAAACTATTAACTGGCGAACTACTTACTCTAGCTTCCCGGCAACAATTAATAGAC
TGGATGGAGGCGGATAAAGTTGCAGGACCACTTCTGCGCTCGGCCCTTCCGGCTGGCTGGTTTATTGCTG
ATAAATCTGGAGCCGGTGAGCGTGGGTCTCGCGGTATCATTGCAGCACTGGGGCCAGATGGTAAGCCCTC
CCGTATCGTAGTTATCTACACGACGGGGAGTCAGGCAACTATGGATGAACGAAATAGACAGATCGCTGAG
ATAGGTGCCTCACTGATTAAGCATTGGTAACTGTCAGACCAAGTTTACTCATATATACTTTAGATTGATT
TAAAACTTCATTTTTAATTTAAAAGGATCTAGGTGAAGATCCTTTTTGATAATCTCATGACCAAAATCCC
TTAACGTGAGTTTTCGTTCCACTGAGCGTCAGACCCCGTAGAAAAGATCAAAGGATCTTCTTGAGATCCT
TTTTTTCTGCGCGTAATCTGCTGCTTGCAAACAAAAAAACCACCGCTACCAGCGGTGGTTTGTTTGCCGG
ATCAAGAGCTACCAACTCTTTTTCCGAAGGTAACTGGCTTCAGCAGAGCGCAGATACCAAATACTGTTCT
TCTAGTGTAGCCGTAGTTAGGCCACCACTTCAAGAACTCTGTAGCACCGCCTACATACCTCGCTCTGCTA
ATCCTGTTACCAGTGGCTGCTGCCAGTGGCGATAAGTCGTGTCTTACCGGGTTGGACTCAAGACGATAGT
TACCGGATAAGGCGCAGCGGTCGGGCTGAACGGGGGGTTCGTGCACACAGCCCAGCTTGGAGCGAACGAC
CTACACCGAACTGAGATACCTACAGCGTGAGCTATGAGAAAGCGCCACGCTTCCCGAAGGGAGAAAGGCG
GACAGGTATCCGGTAAGCGGCAGGGTCGGAACAGGAGAGCGCACGAGGGAGCTTCCAGGGGGAAACGCCT
GGTATCTTTATAGTCCTGTCGGGTTTCGCCACCTCTGACTTGAGCGTCGATTTTTGTGATGCTCGTCAGG
GGGGCGGAGCCTATGGAAAAACGCCAGCAACGCGGCCTTTTTACGGTTCCTGGCCTTTTGCTGGCCTTTT
GCTCACATGTTCTTTCCTGCGTTATCCCCTGATTCTGTGGATAACCGTATTACCGCCTTTGAGTGAGCTG
ATACCGCTCGCCGCAGCCGAACGACCGAGCGCAGCGAGTCAGTGAGCGAGGAAGCGGACAGGGAAGAGCG
CACCGGCTGGTAACAGGATTAGCAGAGCGAGGTATGTAGGCGGTGCTACAAGATTGTACTGAGAGTGCAC
CATACAAAACCATTGTAGAGAGGTAGCATTGCTACGTCTCTACGTGTACAGTGACTAATTATATGTCGTT
GTGACAAATTATTGTCATCAGTAAAATCCTTATACAGTATAGATTATAGCGCTTTGGCAGTTTTAGCATA
ACCTCTTTGCAGTGACAAAATAGATGTCGTTGTCCGTGATTGTGACAAATTAGCTGTCGCTTTGCAAGAT
AGGAAAAAGCTTTTGTGTATTTTCATAATGACAAATTGACTGTCGCCTTAATTAGCTGAGCTTGGACTCC
TGTTGATAGATCCAGTAATGACCTCAGAACTCCATCTGGATTTGTTCAGAACGCTCGGTTGCCGCCGGGC
GTTTTTTATTGGTGAGAATCCAAGCTAGACTGCGATGAGTGGCAGGGCGGGGCGTAATTTTTTTAAGGCA
GTTATTGGTGCCCTTAAACGCCTGGGGTAATGACTCTCTAGCTTGAGGCATCAAATAAAACGAAAGGCTC
AGTCGAAAGACTGGGCCTTTCGTTTTATCTGTTGTTTGTCGGTGAACGCTCTCCTGAGTAGGACAAATCC
GCCGCTAGGAGCTTGCGGCCCGGACGATCTCGAATTGGGGATCTTGAAGTACCTATTCCGAAGTTCCTAT
TCTCTAGAAAGTATAGGAACTTCAGAGCGCTTTTGAAGCTGATGTGCTTAAAAACTTACTCAATGGAATA
ATTCTAGATAATTCACTAGTGATTGGAAATGTTGGATCCTCATACTCTTCCTTTTTCAATTCAGAAGAAC
TCGTCAAGAAGGCGATAGAAGGCGATGCGCTGCGAATCGGGAGCGGCGATACCGTAAAGCACGAGGAAGC
GGTCAGCCCATTCGCCGCCAAGCTCTTCAGCAATATCACGGGTAGCCAACGCTATGTCCTGATAGCGGTC
CGCCACACCCAGCCGGCCACAGTCGATGAATCCAGAAAAGCGGCCATTTTCCACCATGATATTCGGCAAG
CAGGCATCGCCATGGGTCACGACGAGATCCTCGCCGTCGGGCATGCGCGCCTTGAGCCTGGCGAACAGTT
CGGCTGGCGCGAGCCCCTGATGCTCTTCGTCCAGATCATCCTGATCGACAAGACCGGCTTCCATCCGAGT
ACGTGCTCGCTCGATGCGATGTTTCGCTTGGTGGTCGAATGGGCAGGTAGCCGGATCAAGCGTATGCAGC
CGCCGCATTGCATCAGCCATGATGGATACTTTCTCGGCAGGAGCAAGGTGGGATGACAGGAGATCCTGCC
CCGGCACTTCGCCCAATAGCAGCCAGTCCCTTCCCGCTTCAGTGACAACGTCGAGCACAGCTGCGCAAGG
AACGCCCGTCGTGGCCAGCCACGATAGCCGCGCTGCCTCGTCCTGCAGTTCATTCAGGGCACCGGACAGG
TCGGTCTTGACAAAAAGAACCGGGCGCCCCTGCGCTGACAGCCGGAACACGGCGGCATCAGAGCAGCCGA
TTGTCTGTTGTGCCCAGTCATAGCCGAATAGCCTCTCCACCCAAGCGGCCGGAGAACCTGCGTGCAATCC
ATCTTGTTCAATCATGCGAAACGATCCTCATCCTGTCTCTTGATCAGATCTTGATCCCCTGCGCCATCAG
ATCCTTGGCGGCAAGAAAGCCATCCAGTTTACTTTGCAGGGCTTCCCAACCTTACCAGAGGGCGCCCCAG
CTGGCAATTCCGGTTCGCTTGCTGTCCATAAAACCGCCCAGTCTAGCTATCGCCATGTAAGCCCACTGCA
AGCTACCTGCTTTCTCTTTGCGCTTGCGTTTTCCCTTGTCCAGATAGCCCAGTAGCTGACATTCATCCGG
GGTCTGCACCGTTTCTGCGGACTGGCTTTCTACGTGTTCCGCTTCCTTTAGCAGCCCTTGCGCCATGCAT
TTGTTAAATCGAATTATCCATTGCTGTTGACAAAGGGAATCAGGGGATCTTGAAGTTCCTATTCCGAAGT
TCCTATTCTCTAGAAAGTATAGGAACTTCAGAGCGCTTTTGAAGCTAATTCGAGATCATGCATGAGCTCA
CTAGTGGATCCCCCTCAGTAACTATTAAACTTAGGGGTGGGTTGAAAGCAAGTCCTTTTATCCGCTTGTT
TTAATTGCTTTGTATAATAATTGCAGAGCATATTATATTGATGACATTTAATTTGTCATCAATTAATTAA
GCAACGCTGATGGGTCACGACGACAATTAAATAGTCACAATGACATTAATCTGTCACCGACGACAGATAA
TTTGTCACTGTACACTACGCCTTTTGTGGAGATGTCTAATAAACTAAAAATTTTTTACTTTCCGCTGCAT
AACCCTGCTTCGGGGTCATTGACGAAAGGGCCTCGTGATCTCAGGCCGCCTAGGCCGGTTTCCCGACTGG
AAAGCGGGGTTCCGCGCACATTTCCCCGAAAAGTGCCACCTGCGCAGAAAGGCCCACCCGAAGGTGAGCC
CTGCAGTGCTTCGCCCGCTACCC
Features (pLannotate 1.2.2; 17 found; start..end, strand, type, name):
    231..264     -  promoter       J23119 promoter: bacterial promoter (Registry of Standard Biological Parts BBa J23119)
    279..350     -  terminator     rrnB T1 terminator: transcription terminator T1 from the E. coli rrnB gene
    395..499     +  promoter       AmpR promoter: bla
    500..1360    +  CDS            AmpR: β-lactamase; bla; confers resistance to ampicillin, carbenicillin, and related antibiotics
   1531..2119    +  rep_origin     ori: high-copy-number ColE1/pMB1/pBR322/pUC origin of replication
   2317..2360    -  rep_origin     ori (fragment): high-copy-number ColE1/pMB1/pBR322/pUC origin of replication
   2361..2384    +  misc_feature   bom (fragment): basis of mobility region from pBR322
   2655..2749    +  terminator     lambda t0 terminator: transcription terminator from phage lambda
   2759..2788    +  CDS            CmR (fragment): chloramphenicol acetyltransferase confers resistance to chloramphenicol
   2852..2938    +  terminator     rrnB T1 terminator: Escherichia coli rrnB; transcription terminator T1 from the E. coli rrnB gene
   3000..3033    +  protein_bind   FRT (minimal): supports FLP-mediated excision but not integration (Turan and Bode, 2011) FLP recombinase from the Saccharomyces cerevisiae 2μ plasmid
   3124..3140    -  promoter       AmpR promoter (fragment): bla
   3144..3935    -  CDS            neo: KKA2_KLEPN - Also known as kan, nptII. Experimental evidence at protein level: Swiss-Prot protein existence level 1. Resistance to kanamycin, neomycin, paromomycin, ribostamycin, butirosin and gentamicin B. From Klebsiella pneumoniae.
   3967..4263    -  CDS            tnpA (fragment): TN5P_ECOLX - Also known as tnp. Experimental evidence at protein level: Swiss-Prot protein existence level 1. Mediates transposition of transposon Tn5 by a 'cut and paste' mechanism. First, the monomeric transposase binds the 19 bp inverted DNA repeats flanking the transposon. Then, dimerization of the DNA- bound transposase creates a synaptic DNA complex. After nicking of the first DNA strand, excision of the transposon proceeds through a series of intermediates. The transposase then mediates the insertion of the transposon at a new site by strand transfer. The activity of the wild- type tran
   4322..4369    +  protein_bind   FRT: FLP-mediated recombination occurs in the 8-bp core sequence TCTAGAAA (Turan and Bode, 2011). FLP recombinase from the Saccharomyces cerevisiae 2μ plasmid
   4803..4830    -  terminator     T7Te terminator: phage T7 early transcription terminator
   4830..1       +  CDS            VN155(I152L) (fragment) (across the origin): improved N-terminal fragment of mVenus for use in bimolecular fluorescence complementation (BiFC) (Kodama and Hu, 2010)
