[The description below was written by a language model from this plasmid's Addgene catalogue record and pLannotate feature annotations shown in this document.]
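Description:
pUCSh2-2300 is a high-copy pUC-based bacterial plasmid that serves as the guide RNA and donor component of a ShCAST (CRISPR-associated transposase) targeted mutagenesis system for Proteobacteria. It replicates from the ColE1/pUC origin and carries two selectable markers: a β-lactamase gene (AmpR) with its own promoter on the backbone, and a kanamycin/neomycin phosphotransferase gene (neo/nptII) that belongs to the transposon cargo. Part of the plasmid was derived from a ShCAST kanR donor plasmid.

The insert is a short spacer that defines the Sh-CAST sgRNA called "2300", expressed from the strong constitutive synthetic promoter J23119. The promoter lies on the reverse strand, with a T7Te terminator annotated in the same orientation further along, consistent with a compact guide expression unit. The sgRNA scaffold itself is not annotated, and the record does not say what gene or organism target 2300 refers to. The kanamycin resistance cassette is flanked by two FRT sites, one full and one minimal, which should allow FLP recombinase to excise the marker after integration. A Tn5 sequence fragment next to neo most likely reflects the origin of that resistance gene rather than a functional transposase. The ShCAST transposon ends are not annotated, although the stated purpose implies the kanR cassette sits within a mobilisable mini-transposon. Lambda t0 and rrnB T1 terminators insulate the cassettes. Small CmR, bom, ori and mVenus fragment hits appear to be cloning remnants or spurious matches.

No CAST protein genes (Cas12k, TnsB, TnsC, TniQ) appear in the feature table, so these are presumably supplied from a separate construct. The sequenced record is slightly longer than the catalogued total size.
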