Addgene plasmid #170984: pUCSh2-2300
Purpose: Encodes sgRNA target 2300 and Kanamycin resistance transposon.
Depositing lab: Christopher Reisch. Depositing organization: University of Florida. Publication: CRISPR-Associated Transposase for Targeted Mutagenesis in Diverse Proteobacteria. Trujillo Rodriguez L, Ellington AJ, Reisch CR, Chevrette MG. ACS Synth Biol. 2023 Jun 27. doi: 10.1021/acssynbio.3c00065. PubMed 37368499.
Backbone
  Vector backbone: pUC
  Backbone size w/o insert (bp): 4812
  Total vector size (bp): 4836
  Vector type: Bacterial Expression, CRISPR, Synthetic Biology
Growth in bacteria
  Bacterial resistance: Ampicillin and Kanamycin, 100 & 50 μg/mL
  Growth temperature: 37°C
  Growth strain: DH5alpha
  Copy number: High Copy
Gene/Insert
  Gene/Insert name: Sh-CAST sgRNA 2300
  gRNA/shRNA sequence: ggggtagcgggcgaagcactgcag
  Promoter: J23119
  Cloning method: Unknown
  Sequencing primers: 5′ ggggttccgcgcacatttc; 3′ caacgctgatgggtcacgac
Resource information
  A portion of this plasmid was derived from a plasmid made by: Addgene plasmid #127924 - pDonor_ShCAST_kanR
Terms and licenses: Academic/Nonprofit Terms; Industry Terms: Not Available to Industry
How to cite: pUCSh2-2300 was a gift from Christopher Reisch (Addgene plasmid # 170984 ; http://n2t.net/addgene:170984 ; RRID:Addgene_170984)
